Addgene plasmid #82203: pDONR223_CREB1_WT
Purpose: Gateway Donor vector containing CREB1 , part of the Target Accelerator Plasmid Collection.
Depositing lab: Jesse Boehm & William Hahn & David Root. Depositing organization: Broad Institute. Publication: Systematic Functional Interrogation of Rare Cancer Variants Identifies Oncogenic Alleles. Kim E, Ilic N, Shrestha Y, Zou L, Kamburov A, Zhu C, Yang X, Lubonja R, Tran N, Nguyen C, Lawrence MS, Piccioni F, Bagul M, Doench JG, Chouinard CR, Wu X, Hogstrom L, Natoli T, Tamayo P, Horn H, Corsello SM, Lage K, Root DE, Subramanian A, Golub TR, Getz G, Boehm JS, Hahn WC. Cancer Discov. 2016 Jul;6(7):714-26. doi: 10.1158/2159-8290.CD-16-0160. Epub 2016 May 4. PubMed 27147599.
Backbone
  Vector backbone: pDONR223
  Backbone manufacturer: Invitrogen
  Backbone size w/o insert (bp): 2790
  Vector type: Gateway Entry vector
Growth in bacteria
  Bacterial resistance: Spectinomycin, 50 μg/mL
  Growth temperature: 37°C
  Growth strain: DH5alpha
  Copy number: High Copy
Gene/Insert
  Gene/Insert name: CREB1
  Species: H. sapiens (human)
  Mutation: WT
  GenBank ID: NM_134442.4
  Entrez Gene: CREB1 (a.k.a. CREB, CREB-1)
  Promoter: None
  Cloning method: Gateway Cloning
  Sequencing primers: 5′ M13pUC-fwd; 3′ M13-Rev
Terms and licenses: Academic/Nonprofit Terms; Industry Terms: Not Available to Industry
Depositor comments: Open state: NO stop codon immediately follows insert. Supporting reference: Systematic morphological profiling of human gene and allele function via Cell Painting. Rohban MH, et al. Elife. 2017, Mar 18;6. pii: e24060. PubMed PMID 28315521
How to cite: pDONR223_CREB1_WT was a gift from Jesse Boehm & William Hahn & David Root (Addgene plasmid # 82203 ; http://n2t.net/addgene:82203 ; RRID:Addgene_82203)
