[The description below was written by a language model from this plasmid's Addgene catalogue record and pLannotate feature annotations shown in this document.]
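Description:
pDONR223_CREB1_WT is a Gateway entry clone built on the Invitrogen pDONR223 backbone and carrying the wild-type human CREB1 open reading frame. It belongs to the Target Accelerator Plasmid Collection, a set of wild-type and variant cancer-gene ORFs assembled for systematic functional testing of alleles. The plasmid is propagated in E. coli from a high-copy ColE1/pUC-type origin and is selected with spectinomycin through the aadA (SmR) aminoglycoside adenylyltransferase gene. That gene lies downstream of a class 1 integron Pc promoter fragment and a residual gentamicin-resistance fragment. The annotated sequence is about 3.8 kb and also contains rrnB T1 and T2 terminators, which help insulate the cloning region from read-through transcription, along with small lacZα and lacI remnants of the backbone.

The CREB1 coding sequence, roughly 1 kb, encodes the phosphorylation-dependent transcription factor that binds cAMP response elements. It is flanked by two attL recombination sites; the automated annotation labels the upstream one attL3 and the downstream one attL2. These sites allow the ORF to be moved by an LR Clonase reaction into any compatible Gateway destination vector. No promoter drives the insert in this plasmid. A T7 promoter sits just outside the downstream attL site, pointing back toward the insert on the opposite strand to the ORF. The clone therefore serves as a shuttle and archive rather than an expression construct. The depositor notes that the ORF is in the "open" configuration, with no stop codon immediately after the insert, so it can be read through into C-terminal tags supplied by the destination vector. Its typical use is to generate expression clones of wild-type CREB1, for example as the reference for comparison with mutant alleles in functional or morphological profiling assays.
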