Features (pLannotate 1.2.2; 12 found; start..end, strand, type, name):
     38..74      -  CDS            lacZα (fragment): LacZα fragment of β-galactosidase; lacZ fragment
     91..186     +  protein_bind   attL3: mutant version of attL; recombination site for the Gateway® LR reaction LR Clonase™
    189..1211    +  CDS            CREB1: CREB1_HUMAN - Experimental evidence at protein level: Swiss-Prot protein existence level 1. Phosphorylation-dependent transcription factor that stimulates transcription upon binding to the DNA cAMP response element (CRE), a sequence present in many viral and cellular promoters. Transcription activation is enhanced by the TORC coactivators which act independently of Ser-119 phosphorylation. Involved in different cellular processes including the synchronization of circadian rhythmicity and the differentiation of adipose cells. From Homo sapiens (Human).
   1213..1312    -  protein_bind   attL2: mutant version of attL; recombination site for the Gateway® LR reaction LR Clonase™
   1330..1348    -  promoter       T7 promoter: promoter for bacteriophage T7 RNA polymerase
   1538..1561    +  promoter       Pc promoter (fragment): intI1 (promoter lies within the coding sequence); class 1 integron promoter
   1737..1793    +  CDS            GmR (fragment): gentamycin acetyltransferase; aacC1; confers resistance to gentamycin
   1800..2591    +  CDS            SmR: aminoglycoside adenylyltransferase (Murphy, 1985); aadA; confers resistance to spectinomycin and streptomycin
   2684..3272    +  rep_origin     ori: high-copy-number ColE1/pMB1/pBR322/pUC origin of replication
   3455..3547    +  CDS            lacI (fragment): lac repressor; lacI; The lac repressor binds to the lac operator to inhibit transcription in E. coli. This inhibition can be relieved by adding lactose or isopropyl-β-D-thiogalactopyranoside (IPTG).
   3602..3629    -  terminator     rrnB T2 terminator: transcription terminator T2 from the E. coli rrnB gene
   3761..3804    +  terminator     rrnB T1 terminator: Escherichia coli rrnB; transcription terminator T1 from the E. coli rrnB gene
>Addgene plasmid #82203 | pDONR223_CREB1_WT | addgene full sequence | sequence record 164276 | Addgene NGS result 5'--3'
GGCAGTTCCCTACTCTCGCGTTAACGCTAGCATGGATGTTTTCCCAGTCACGACGTTGTAAAACGACGGC
CAGTCTTAAGCTCGGGCCCCAAATAATGATTTTATTTTGACTGATAGTGACCTGTTCGTTGCAACAAATT
GATGAGCAATGCTTTTTTATAATGCCAACTTTGTACAAAAAAGTTGGCATGACCATGGAATCTGGAGCCG
AGAACCAGCAGAGTGGAGATGCAGCTGTAACAGAAGCTGAAAACCAACAAATGACAGTTCAAGCCCAGCC
ACAGATTGCCACATTAGCCCAGGTATCTATGCCAGCAGCTCATGCAACATCATCTGCTCCCACCGTAACT
CTAGTACAGCTGCCCAATGGGCAGACAGTTCAAGTCCATGGAGTCATTCAGGCGGCCCAGCCATCAGTTA
TTCAGTCTCCACAAGTCCAAACAGTTCAGTCTTCCTGTAAGGACTTAAAAAGACTTTTCTCCGGAACACA
GATTTCAACTATTGCAGAAAGTGAAGATTCACAGGAGTCAGTGGATAGTGTAACTGATTCCCAAAAGCGA
AGGGAAATTCTTTCAAGGAGGCCTTCCTACAGGAAAATTTTGAATGACTTATCTTCTGATGCACCAGGAG
TGCCAAGGATTGAAGAAGAGAAGTCTGAAGAGGAGACTTCAGCACCTGCCATCACCACTGTAACGGTGCC
AACTCCAATTTACCAAACTAGCAGTGGACAGTATATTGCCATTACCCAGGGAGGAGCAATACAGCTGGCT
AACAATGGTACCGATGGGGTACAGGGCCTGCAAACATTAACCATGACCAATGCAGCAGCCACTCAGCCGG
GTACTACCATTCTACAGTATGCACAGACCACTGATGGACAGCAGATCTTAGTGCCCAGCAACCAAGTTGT
TGTTCAAGCTGCCTCTGGAGACGTACAAACATACCAGATTCGCACAGCACCCACTAGCACTATTGCCCCT
GGAGTTGTTATGGCATCCTCCCCAGCACTTCCTACACAGCCTGCTGAAGAAGCAGCACGAAAGAGAGAGG
TCCGTCTAATGAAGAACAGGGAAGCAGCTCGAGAGTGTCGTAGAAAGAAGAAAGAATATGTGAAATGTTT
AGAAAACAGAGTGGCAGTGCTTGAAAATCAAAACAAGACATTGATTGAGGAGCTAAAAGCACTTAAGGAC
CTTTACTGCCACAAATCAGATTACCCAACTTTCTTGTACAAAGTTGGCATTATAAGAAAGCATTGCTTAT
CAATTTGTTGCAACGAACAGGTCACTATCAGTCAAAATAAAATCATTATTTGCCATCCAGCTGATATCCC
CTATAGTGAGTCGTATTACATGGTCATAGCTGTTTCCTGGCAGCTCTGGCCCGTGTCTCAAAATCTCTGA
TGTTACATTGCACAAGATAAAAATATATCATCATGCCTCCTCTAGACCAGCCAGGACAGAAATGCCTCGA
CTTCGCTGCTACCCAAGGTTGCCGGGTGACGCACACCGTGGAAACGGATGAAGGCACGAACCCAGTGGAC
ATAAGCCTGTTCGGTTCGTAAGCTGTAATGCAAGTAGCGTATGCGCTCACGCAACTGGTCCAGAACCTTG
ACCGAACGCAGCGGTGGTAACGGCGCAGTGGCGGTTTTCATGGCTTGTTATGACTGTTTTTTTGGGGTAC
AGTCTATGCCTCGGGCATCCAAGCAGCAAGCGCGTTACGCCGTGGGTCGATGTTTGATGTTATGGAGCAG
CAACGATGTTACGCAGCAGGGCAGTCGCCCTAAAACAAAGTTAAACATTATGAGGGAAGCGGTGATCGCC
GAAGTATCGACTCAACTATCAGAGGTAGTTGGCGTCATCGAGCGCCATCTCGAACCGACGTTGCTGGCCG
TACATTTGTACGGCTCCGCAGTGGATGGCGGCCTGAAGCCACACAGTGATATTGATTTGCTGGTTACGGT
GACCGTAAGGCTTGATGAAACAACGCGGCGAGCTTTGATCAACGACCTTTTGGAAACTTCGGCTTCCCCT
GGAGAGAGCGAGATTCTCCGCGCTGTAGAAGTCACCATTGTTGTGCACGACGACATCATTCCGTGGCGTT
ATCCAGCTAAGCGCGAACTGCAATTTGGAGAATGGCAGCGCAATGACATTCTTGCAGGTATCTTCGAGCC
AGCCACGATCGACATTGATCTGGCTATCTTGCTGACAAAAGCAAGAGAACATAGCGTTGCCTTGGTAGGT
CCAGCGGCGGAGGAACTCTTTGATCCGGTTCCTGAACAGGATCTATTTGAGGCGCTAAATGAAACCTTAA
CGCTATGGAACTCGCCGCCCGACTGGGCTGGCGATGAGCGAAATGTAGTGCTTACGTTGTCCCGCATTTG
GTACAGCGCAGTAACCGGCAAAATCGCGCCGAAGGATGTCGCTGCCGACTGGGCAATGGAGCGCCTGCCG
GCCCAGTATCAGCCCGTCATACTTGAAGCTAGACAGGCTTATCTTGGACAAGAAGAAGATCGCTTGGCCT
CGCGCGCAGATCAGTTGGAAGAATTTGTCCACTACGTGAAAGGCGAGATCACCAAGGTAGTCGGCAAATA
ACCCTCGAGCCACCCATGACCAAAATCCCTTAACGTGAGTTACGCGTCGTTCCACTGAGCGTCAGACCCC
GTAGAAAAGATCAAAGGATCTTCTTGAGATCCTTTTTTTCTGCGCGTAATCTGCTGCTTGCAAACAAAAA
AACCACCGCTACCAGCGGTGGTTTGTTTGCCGGATCAAGAGCTACCAACTCTTTTTCCGAAGGTAACTGG
CTTCAGCAGAGCGCAGATACCAAATACTGTTCTTCTAGTGTAGCCGTAGTTAGGCCACCACTTCAAGAAC
TCTGTAGCACCGCCTACATACCTCGCTCTGCTAATCCTGTTACCAGTGGCTGCTGCCAGTGGCGATAAGT
CGTGTCTTACCGGGTTGGACTCAAGACGATAGTTACCGGATAAGGCGCAGCGGTCGGGCTGAACGGGGGG
TTCGTGCACACAGCCCAGCTTGGAGCGAACGACCTACACCGAACTGAGATACCTACAGCGTGAGCTATGA
GAAAGCGCCACGCTTCCCGAAGGGAGAAAGGCGGACAGGTATCCGGTAAGCGGCAGGGTCGGAACAGGAG
AGCGCACGAGGGAGCTTCCAGGGGGAAACGCCTGGTATCTTTATAGTCCTGTCGGGTTTCGCCACCTCTG
ACTTGAGCGTCGATTTTTGTGATGCTCGTCAGGGGGGCGGAGCCTATGGAAAAACGCCAGCAACGCGGCC
TTTTTACGGTTCCTGGCCTTTTGCTGGCCTTTTGCTCACATGTTCTTTCCTGCGTTATCCCCTGATTCTG
TGGATAACCGTATTACCGCCTTTGAGTGAGCTGATACCGCTCGCCGCAGCCGAACGACCGAGCGCAGCGA
GTCAGTGAGCGAGGAAGCGGAAGAGCGCCCAATACGCAAACCGCCTCTCCCCGCGCGTTGGCCGATTCAT
TAATGCAGCTGGCACGACAGGTTTCCCGACTGGAAAGCGGGCAGTGAGCGCAACGCAATTAATACGCGTA
CCGCTAGCCAGGAAGAGTTTGTAGAAACGCAAAAAGGCCATCCGTCAGGATGGCCTTCTGCTTAGTTTGA
TGCCTGGCAGTTTATGGCGGGCGTCCTGCCCGCCACCCTCCGGGCCGTTGCTTCACAACGTTCAAATCCG
CTCCCGGCGGATTTGTCCTACTCAGGAGAGCGTTCACCGACAAACAACAGATAAAACGAAAGGCCCAGTC
TTCCGACTGAGCCTTTCGTTTTATTTGATGCCT
