>Addgene plasmid #82203 | pDONR223_CREB1_WT | depositor partial sequence | sequence record 155574 | Insert sequence
ATGACCATGGAATCTGGAGCCGAGAACCAGCAGAGTGGAGATGCAGCTGTAACAGAAGCTGAAAACCAAC
AAATGACAGTTCAAGCCCAGCCACAGATTGCCACATTAGCCCAGGTATCTATGCCAGCAGCTCATGCAAC
ATCATCTGCTCCCACCGTAACTCTAGTACAGCTGCCCAATGGGCAGACAGTTCAAGTCCATGGAGTCATT
CAGGCGGCCCAGCCATCAGTTATTCAGTCTCCACAAGTCCAAACAGTTCAGTCTTCCTGTAAGGACTTAA
AAAGACTTTTCTCCGGAACACAGATTTCAACTATTGCAGAAAGTGAAGATTCACAGGAGTCAGTGGATAG
TGTAACTGATTCCCAAAAGCGAAGGGAAATTCTTTCAAGGAGGCCTTCCTACAGGAAAATTTTGAATGAC
TTATCTTCTGATGCACCAGGAGTGCCAAGGATTGAAGAAGAGAAGTCTGAAGAGGAGACTTCAGCACCTG
CCATCACCACTGTAACGGTGCCAACTCCAATTTACCAAACTAGCAGTGGACAGTATATTGCCATTACCCA
GGGAGGAGCAATACAGCTGGCTAACAATGGTACCGATGGGGTACAGGGCCTGCAAACATTAACCATGACC
AATGCAGCAGCCACTCAGCCGGGTACTACCATTCTACAGTATGCACAGACCACTGATGGACAGCAGATCT
TAGTGCCCAGCAACCAAGTTGTTGTTCAAGCTGCCTCTGGAGACGTACAAACATACCAGATTCGCACAGC
ACCCACTAGCACTATTGCCCCTGGAGTTGTTATGGCATCCTCCCCAGCACTTCCTACACAGCCTGCTGAA
GAAGCAGCACGAAAGAGAGAGGTCCGTCTAATGAAGAACAGGGAAGCAGCTCGAGAGTGTCGTAGAAAGA
AGAAAGAATATGTGAAATGTTTAGAAAACAGAGTGGCAGTGCTTGAAAATCAAAACAAGACATTGATTGA
GGAGCTAAAAGCACTTAAGGACCTTTACTGCCACAAATCAGAT
